Addgene plasmid #188507: dCas12j3 KRAB
Purpose: Expresses FLAG tagged dCas12j3 KRAB
Depositing lab: Isaac Hilton. Depositing organization: Rice University. Publication: Quantification of Genome Editing and Transcriptional Control Capabilities Reveals Hierarchies among Diverse CRISPR/Cas Systems in Human Cells. Escobar M, Li J, Patel A, Liu S, Xu Q, Hilton IB. ACS Synth Biol. 2022 Oct 21;11(10):3239-3250. doi: 10.1021/acssynbio.2c00156. Epub 2022 Sep 26. PubMed 36162812.
Backbone
  Vector backbone: LentiCRISPR v2
  Vector type: Mammalian Expression, Lentiviral, CRISPR
  Selectable markers: Puromycin
Growth in bacteria
  Bacterial resistance: Ampicillin, 100 μg/mL
  Growth temperature: 37°C
  Growth strain: NEB Stable
  Copy number: High Copy
Gene/Insert
  Gene/Insert name: dCas12j3
  Species: Bacteriophage
  Mutation: D413A
  Promoter: EF1a
  Cloning method: Gibson Cloning
Terms and licenses: Academic/Nonprofit Terms; Industry Terms: Not Available to Industry
Depositor comments: Stbl3 is also a suitable growth strain.
How to cite: dCas12j3 KRAB was a gift from Isaac Hilton (Addgene plasmid # 188507 ; http://n2t.net/addgene:188507 ; RRID:Addgene_188507)
