[The description below was written by a language model from this plasmid's Addgene catalogue record and pLannotate feature annotations shown in this document.]
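Description:
dCas12j3 KRAB is a lentiviral transfer plasmid for mammalian expression, built on the LentiCRISPR v2 backbone, that encodes a FLAG-tagged, nuclease-inactivated Cas12j3 fused to a KRAB repression domain. It is maintained in E. coli through a high-copy ColE1/pUC-type origin with ampicillin selection (AmpR). An f1 origin is also present, along with an SV40/EM7-driven BleoR cassette outside the viral region. The packaged portion has a third-generation layout: a CMV enhancer/promoter drives a truncated HIV-1 5' LTR, followed by the Ψ packaging signal, RRE for Rev-dependent export, cPPT/CTS, WPRE and a self-inactivating ΔU3 3' LTR, with a bGH polyadenylation signal downstream.

The payload is driven by the EF-1α core promoter. The Cas12j3 coding sequence, of bacteriophage origin and carrying the D413A mutation, is not itself annotated. It presumably occupies the unannotated stretch between the promoter and the KRAB domain from human ZNF10, which recruits co-repressors to silence targeted genes. The FLAG tag named in the record is likewise not annotated, so its position cannot be stated. A puromycin resistance gene lies shortly after KRAB and allows selection of transduced cells; how it is linked to the fusion protein is not recorded.

A Streptococcus pyogenes Cas9 guide scaffold inherited from the backbone is detected upstream, but no U6 promoter is annotated, and this scaffold would not be the cognate guide for a Cas12j enzyme. Guide RNAs therefore probably have to be supplied separately. The construct is used for CRISPR interference, and the associated study compared the transcriptional control capabilities of diverse CRISPR/Cas systems in human cells.
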