Features (pLannotate 1.2.2; 32 found; start..end, strand, type, name):
    217..397     +  LTR            5' LTR (truncated): truncated 5' long terminal repeat (LTR) from HIV-1
    444..569     +  misc_feature   HIV-1 Ψ: packaging signal of human immunodeficiency virus type 1
    553..916     +  CDS            HIV-1 gag (fragment): gag protein from human immunodeficiency virus 1; gag
   1062..1295    +  misc_feature   RRE: The Rev response element (RRE) of HIV-1 allows for Rev-dependent mRNA export from the nucleus to the cytoplasm.
   1672..1772    +  CDS            Rev (fragment): human immunodeficiency virus 1 (HIV-1) Rev protein; rev; enhances nuclear export of unspliced and incompletely spliced viral mRNAs
   1822..1939    +  misc_feature   cPPT/CTS: central polypurine tract and central termination sequence of HIV-1
   2071..2146    +  misc_RNA       gRNA scaffold: guide RNA scaffold for the Streptococcus pyogenes CRISPR/Cas9 system
   2164..2182    +  CDS            small t antigen (fragment): SV40 (simian virus 40) small t antigen
   2208..2419    +  promoter       EF-1α core promoter: core promoter for human elongation factor EF-1α
   4847..5041    +  CDS            KRAB: Krüppel-associated box (KRAB) transcriptional repression domain from the human zinc finger protein ZNF10 (Margolin et al., 1994)
   5197..5794    +  CDS            PuroR (fragment): puromycin N-acetyltransferase; pac from Streptomyces; confers resistance to puromycin
   5810..6398    +  misc_feature   WPRE: woodchuck hepatitis virus posttranscriptional regulatory element
   6449..6468    +  misc_feature   cPPT/CTS (fragment): central polypurine tract and central termination sequence of HIV-1
   6470..6703    +  LTR            3' LTR (ΔU3): self-inactivating 3' long terminal repeat (LTR) from HIV-1
   6735..6959    +  polyA_signal   bGH poly(A) signal: bovine growth hormone polyadenylation signal
   6963..6984    +  promoter       SV40 promoter (fragment): SV40 enhancer and early promoter
   7005..7433    +  rep_origin     f1 ori (sequence partly withheld): f1 bacteriophage origin of replication; arrow indicates direction of (+) strand synthesis
   7447..7776    +  promoter       SV40 promoter: SV40 enhancer and early promoter
   7824..7871    +  promoter       EM7 promoter: synthetic bacterial promoter&nbsp
   7890..8264    +  CDS            BleoR: antibiotic-binding protein; Sh ble from Streptoalloteichus hindustanus; confers resistance to bleomycin, phleomycin, and Zeocin™
   8274..8399    +  CDS            ble (fragment): BLE_KLEPN - Experimental evidence at protein level: Swiss-Prot protein existence level 1. Binding protein with a strong affinity to the bleomycin family of antibiotics. Binds to CL990; an antimitotic-antibiotic compound. From Klebsiella pneumoniae.
   8394..8515    +  polyA_signal   SV40 poly(A) signal: SV40 polyadenylation signal
   8586..8608    -  protein_bind   lac operator (fragment): The lac repressor binds to the lac operator to inhibit transcription in E. coli. This inhibition can be relieved by adding lactose or isopropyl-β-D-thiogalactopyranoside (IPTG). lac repressor encoded by lacI
   8612..8642    -  promoter       lac promoter: promoter for the E. coli lac operon
   8657..8678    -  protein_bind   CAP binding site: CAP binding activates transcription in the presence of cAMP. E. coli catabolite activator protein
   8691..8783    -  CDS            lacI (fragment): lac repressor; lacI; The lac repressor binds to the lac operator to inhibit transcription in E. coli. This inhibition can be relieved by adding lactose or isopropyl-β-D-thiogalactopyranoside (IPTG).
   8966..9554    -  rep_origin     ori: high-copy-number ColE1/pMB1/pBR322/pUC origin of replication
   9725..10585   -  CDS            AmpR: β-lactamase; bla; confers resistance to ampicillin, carbenicillin, and related antibiotics
  10586..10690   -  promoter       AmpR promoter: bla
  10749..10801   -  misc_feature   bom (fragment): basis of mobility region from pBR322
  10956..11335   +  enhancer       CMV enhancer: human cytomegalovirus immediate early enhancer
  11336..199     +  promoter       CMV promoter (across the origin): human cytomegalovirus (CMV) immediate early promoter
>Addgene plasmid #188507 | dCas12j3 KRAB | addgene full sequence | sequence record 373476 | Addgene NGS Result
TGATGCGGTTTTGGCAGTACATCAATGGGCGTGGATAGCGGTTTGACTCACGGGGATTTCCAAGTCTCCA
CCCCATTGACGTCAATGGGAGTTTGTTTTGGCACCAAAATCAACGGGACTTTCCAAAATGTCGTAACAAC
TCCGCCCCATTGACGCAAATGGGCGGTAGGCGTGTACGGTGGGAGGTCTATATAAGCAGCGCGTTTTGCC
TGTACTGGGTCTCTCTGGTTAGACCAGATCTGAGCCTGGGAGCTCTCTGGCTAACTAGGGAACCCACTGC
TTAAGCCTCAATAAAGCTTGCCTTGAGTGCTTCAAGTAGTGTGTGCCCGTCTGTTGTGTGACTCTGGTAA
CTAGAGATCCCTCAGACCCTTTTAGTCAGTGTGGAAAATCTCTAGCAGTGGCGCCCGAACAGGGACTTGA
AAGCGAAAGGGAAACCAGAGGAGCTCTCTCGACGCAGGACTCGGCTTGCTGAAGCGCGCACGGCAAGAGG
CGAGGGGCGGCGACTGGTGAGTACGCCAAAAATTTTGACTAGCGGAGGCTAGAAGGAGAGAGATGGGTGC
GAGAGCGTCAGTATTAAGCGGGGGAGAATTAGATCGCGATGGGAAAAAATTCGGTTAAGGCCAGGGGGAA
AGAAAAAATATAAATTAAAACATATAGTATGGGCAAGCAGGGAGCTAGAACGATTCGCAGTTAATCCTGG
CCTGTTAGAAACATCAGAAGGCTGTAGACAAATACTGGGACAGCTACAACCATCCCTTCAGACAGGATCA
GAAGAACTTAGATCATTATATAATACAGTAGCAACCCTCTATTGTGTGCATCAAAGGATAGAGATAAAAG
ACACCAAGGAAGCTTTAGACAAGATAGAGGAAGAGCAAAACAAAAGTAAGACCACCGCACAGCAAGCGGC
CGCTGATCTTCAGACCTGGAGGAGGAGATATGAGGGACAATTGGAGAAGTGAATTATATAAATATAAAGT
AGTAAAAATTGAACCATTAGGAGTAGCACCCACCAAGGCAAAGAGAAGAGTGGTGCAGAGAGAAAAAAGA
GCAGTGGGAATAGGAGCTTTGTTCCTTGGGTTCTTGGGAGCAGCAGGAAGCACTATGGGCGCAGCGTCAA
TGACGCTGACGGTACAGGCCAGACAATTATTGTCTGGTATAGTGCAGCAGCAGAACAATTTGCTGAGGGC
TATTGAGGCGCAACAGCATCTGTTGCAACTCACAGTCTGGGGCATCAAGCAGCTCCAGGCAAGAATCCTG
GCTGTGGAAAGATACCTAAAGGATCAACAGCTCCTGGGGATTTGGGGTTGCTCTGGAAAACTCATTTGCA
CCACTGCTGTGCCTTGGAATGCTAGTTGGAGTAATAAATCTCTGGAACAGATTTGGAATCACACGACCTG
GATGGAGTGGGACAGAGAAATTAACAATTACACAAGCTTAATACACTCCTTAATTGAAGAATCGCAAAAC
CAGCAAGAAAAGAATGAACAAGAATTATTGGAATTAGATAAATGGGCAAGTTTGTGGAATTGGTTTAACA
TAACAAATTGGCTGTGGTATATAAAATTATTCATAATGATAGTAGGAGGCTTGGTAGGTTTAAGAATAGT
TTTTGCTGTACTTTCTATAGTGAATAGAGTTAGGCAGGGATATTCACCATTATCGTTTCAGACCCACCTC
CCAACCCCGAGGGGACCCGACAGGCCCGAAGGAATAGAAGAAGAAGGTGGAGAGAGAGACAGAGACAGAT
CCATTCGATTAGTGAACGGATCGGCACTGCGTGCGCCAATTCTGCAGACAAATGGCAGTATTCATCCACA
ATTTTAAAAGAAAAGGGGGGATTGGGGGGTACAGTGCAGGGGAAAGAATAGTAGACATAATAGCAACAGA
CATACAAACTAAAGAATTACAAAAACAAATTACAAAAATTCAAAATTTTCGGGTTTATTACAGGGACAGC
AGAGATCCAGTTTGGTTAATTAAGGTACCGATATCACTAGTGTTCCATTAACTGCGCTAAAAATAATTTT
TAAATCTTTTTTAGCTTCTTGCTCTTTTTTGTACGTCTCTGTTTTAGAGCTAGAAATAGCAAGTTAAAAT
AAGGCTAGTCCGTTATCAACTTGAAAAAGTGGCACCGAGTCGGTGCTTTTTTGAATTCGCTAGCTAGGTC
TTGAAAGGAGTGGGAATTGGCTCCGGTGCCCGTCAGTGGGCAGAGCGCACATCGCCCACAGTCCCCGAGA
AGTTGGGGGGAGGGGTCGGCAATTGATCCGGTGCCTAGAGAAGGTGGCGCGGGGTAAACTGGGAAAGTGA
TGTCGTGTACTGGCTCCGCCTTTTTCCCGAGGGTGGGGGAGAACCGTATATAAGTGCAGTAGTCGCCGTG
AACGTTCTTTTTCGCAACGGGTTTGCCGCCAGAACACAGGACCGGTTCTAGAGCGCTGCCACCATGGAAA
AAGAAATAACTGAGCTCACCAAGATTAGGCGCGAGTTTCCGAATAAAAAGTTCAGCAGCACTGATATGAA
GAAGGCAGGTAAGTTGTTGAAGGCAGAAGGTCCTGATGCTGTTAGAGACTTCCTGAACTCCTGCCAGGAG
ATTATCGGGGATTTTAAGCCGCCTGTAAAGACAAACATAGTCAGCATATCACGACCCTTTGAGGAGTGGC
CTGTTAGTATGGTGGGGCGCGCCATCCAGGAATATTACTTTAGTTTGACAAAAGAGGAATTGGAGTCCGT
CCATCCCGGAACTTCCAGCGAGGATCACAAGTCCTTCTTTAACATAACTGGCCTGAGCAATTACAATTAT
ACGTCAGTCCAAGGCTTGAATCTCATCTTCAAAAATGCGAAGGCCATATACGACGGGACTCTGGTTAAAG
CAAACAATAAAAATAAGAAGTTGGAAAAAAAGTTCAATGAGATTAACCACAAGCGAAGCCTTGAGGGGCT
TCCTATAATTACGCCGGATTTCGAGGAACCCTTTGATGAGAATGGCCATCTGAATAATCCGCCAGGTATT
AATCGAAATATTTACGGCTACCAAGGATGTGCCGCTAAAGTATTCGTTCCTTCCAAGCATAAAATGGTAT
CCCTCCCTAAAGAATACGAAGGGTACAACCGGGATCCGAACCTGTCCTTGGCGGGCTTCCGAAATCGGCT
CGAGATACCGGAGGGGGAGCCCGGTCACGTGCCATGGTTTCAGCGCATGGATATCCCGGAAGGCCAGATC
GGGCACGTAAATAAGATTCAACGATTCAATTTCGTTCATGGCAAGAATTCAGGAAAAGTCAAATTCAGCG
ATAAGACAGGACGGGTAAAACGCTACCATCATTCCAAGTATAAAGATGCCACTAAGCCTTACAAATTTCT
TGAAGAATCCAAGAAAGTCAGTGCTCTGGACTCCATCCTTGCCATTATCACAATCGGTGATGACTGGGTA
GTGTTTGACATTCGCGGTCTGTATAGAAATGTTTTTTATCGCGAACTGGCACAGAAGGGCCTGACAGCAG
TGCAGCTGCTGGATCTGTTTACGGGGGATCCGGTGATTGACCCGAAGAAGGGCGTTGTGACATTCAGCTA
TAAGGAAGGCGTGGTTCCAGTATTTTCACAGAAGATCGTTCCAAGGTTCAAGAGTCGAGACACGCTCGAG
AAATTGACCAGTCAAGGACCTGTGGCGCTGCTCTCAGTCGCCCTCGGCCAAAATGAACCAGTGGCGGCAA
GGGTTTGTAGCTTGAAGAACATAAATGATAAGATCACATTGGATAATTCTTGCAGAATCTCCTTCCTGGA
TGACTACAAAAAACAAATCAAAGACTACAGAGATTCCCTGGACGAACTTGAAATCAAGATACGACTGGAA
GCAATCAATTCTCTGGAAACTAACCAACAAGTAGAAATTCGCGACCTGGATGTATTCAGTGCTGATCGGG
CAAAGGCAAACACTGTAGATATGTTCGACATCGACCCAAATTTGATATCCTGGGATTCAATGAGCGACGC
GAGGGTGAGCACGCAAATAAGCGATCTTTATCTGAAGAATGGGGGTGACGAATCTCGAGTATATTTCGAA
ATTAACAACAAACGGATAAAGCGATCTGATTATAACATTAGTCAGCTGGTGAGGCCAAAGCTTTCCGACA
GCACTCGGAAGAATCTGAACGATTCTATATGGAAGTTGAAAAGAACTAGTGAAGAATATTTGAAATTGTC
CAAACGAAAGTTGGAACTGAGCAGAGCTGTTGTGAACTACACTATCCGCCAGAGCAAGCTCCTCTCCGGA
ATTAACGACATTGTTATAATACTTGAGGACCTGGATGTAAAAAAAAAATTCAATGGCAGGGGCATTCGAG
ATATCGGATGGGACAACTTCTTCAGCTCCAGGAAAGAGAACAGGTGGTTCATTCCGGCATTCCATAAGGC
TTTCTCAGAGCTTTCAAGCAACCGGGGCCTCTGTGTCATCGAAGTCAACCCGGCATGGACATCTGCCACC
TGTCCCGACTGCGGGTTCTGTAGTAAAGAGAACAGAGATGGCATTAATTTTACCTGTCGCAAGTGCGGTG
TCTCTTACCACGCGGACATAGATGTTGCCACTCTTAATATAGCCCGGGTGGCCGTTCTCGGCAAGCCTAT
GTCCGGACCCGCCGACCGCGAGAGACTGGGCGATACTAAGAAACCCCGGGTAGCAAGGAGCCGAAAGACT
ATGAAACGGAAAGATATTAGCAATAGCACCGTTGAGGCTATGGTTACAGCCAAGCGACCTGCCGCCACAA
AGAAGGCTGGACAGGCTAAGAAGAAGAAAGATTACAAAGACGATGACGATAAGGGATCCGATGCTAAGTC
ACTGACTGCCTGGTCCCGGACACTGGTGACCTTCAAGGATGTGTTTGTGGACTTCACCAGGGAGGAGTGG
AAGCTGCTGGACACTGCTCAGCAGATCCTGTACAGAAATGTGATGCTGGAGAACTATAAGAACCTGGTTT
CCTTGGGTTATCAGCTTACTAAGCCAGATGTGATCCTCCGGTTGGAGAAGGGAGAAGAGCCCTGGCTGGT
GGAGAGAGAAATTCACCAAGAGACCCATCCTGATTCAGAGACTGCATTTGAAATCAAATCATCAGTTCCG
AAAAAGAAACGCAAAGTTGCTAGCTCCGGCGCAACAAACTTCTCTCTGCTGAAACAAGCCGGAGATGTCG
AAGAGAATCCTGGACCGACCGAGTACAAGCCCACGGTGCGCCTCGCCACCCGCGACGACGTCCCCAGGGC
CGTACGCACCCTCGCCGCCGCGTTCGCCGACTACCCCGCCACGCGCCACACCGTCGATCCGGACCGCCAC
ATCGAGCGGGTCACCGAGCTGCAAGAACTCTTCCTCACGCGCGTCGGGCTCGACATCGGCAAGGTGTGGG
TCGCGGACGACGGCGCCGCGGTGGCGGTCTGGACCACGCCGGAGAGCGTCGAAGCGGGGGCGGTGTTCGC
CGAGATCGGCCCGCGCATGGCCGAGTTGAGCGGTTCCCGGCTGGCCGCGCAGCAACAGATGGAAGGCCTC
CTGGCGCCGCACCGGCCCAAGGAGCCCGCGTGGTTCCTGGCCACCGTCGGAGTCTCGCCCGACCACCAGG
GCAAGGGTCTGGGCAGCGCCGTCGTGCTCCCCGGAGTGGAGGCGGCCGAGCGCGCCGGGGTGCCCGCCTT
CCTGGAGACCTCCGCGCCCCGCAACCTCCCCTTCTACGAGCGGCTCGGCTTCACCGTCACCGCCGACGTC
GAGGTGCCCGAAGGACCGCGCACCTGGTGCATGACCCGCAAGCCCGGTGCCTGAACGCGTTAAGTCGACA
ATCAACCTCTGGATTACAAAATTTGTGAAAGATTGACTGGTATTCTTAACTATGTTGCTCCTTTTACGCT
ATGTGGATACGCTGCTTTAATGCCTTTGTATCATGCTATTGCTTCCCGTATGGCTTTCATTTTCTCCTCC
TTGTATAAATCCTGGTTGCTGTCTCTTTATGAGGAGTTGTGGCCCGTTGTCAGGCAACGTGGCGTGGTGT
GCACTGTGTTTGCTGACGCAACCCCCACTGGTTGGGGCATTGCCACCACCTGTCAGCTCCTTTCCGGGAC
TTTCGCTTTCCCCCTCCCTATTGCCACGGCGGAACTCATCGCCGCCTGCCTTGCCCGCTGCTGGACAGGG
GCTCGGCTGTTGGGCACTGACAATTCCGTGGTGTTGTCGGGGAAATCATCGTCCTTTCCTTGGCTGCTCG
CCTGTGTTGCCACCTGGATTCTGCGCGGGACGTCCTTCTGCTACGTCCCTTCGGCCCTCAATCCAGCGGA
CCTTCCTTCCCGCGGCCTGCTGCCGGCTCTGCGGCCTCTTCCGCGTCTTCGCCTTCGCCCTCAGACGAGT
CGGATCTCCCTTTGGGCCGCCTCCCCGCGTCGACTTTAAGACCAATGACTTACAAGGCAGCTGTAGATCT
TAGCCACTTTTTAAAAGAAAAGGGGGGACTGGAAGGGCTAATTCACTCCCAACGAAGACAAGATCTGCTT
TTTGCTTGTACTGGGTCTCTCTGGTTAGACCAGATCTGAGCCTGGGAGCTCTCTGGCTAACTAGGGAACC
CACTGCTTAAGCCTCAATAAAGCTTGCCTTGAGTGCTTCAAGTAGTGTGTGCCCGTCTGTTGTGTGACTC
TGGTAACTAGAGATCCCTCAGACCCTTTTAGTCAGTGTGGAAAATCTCTAGCAGGGCCCGTTTAAACCCG
CTGATCAGCCTCGACTGTGCCTTCTAGTTGCCAGCCATCTGTTGTTTGCCCCTCCCCCGTGCCTTCCTTG
ACCCTGGAAGGTGCCACTCCCACTGTCCTTTCCTAATAAAATGAGGAAATTGCATCGCATTGTCTGAGTA
GGTGTCATTCTATTCTGGGGGGTGGGGTGGGGCAGGACAGCAAGGGGGAGGATTGGGAAGACAATAGCAG
GCATGCTGGGGATGCGGTGGGCTCTATGGCTTCTGAGGCGGAAAGAACCAGCTGGGGCTCTAGGGGGTAT
CCCC
[124 nt withheld, positions 7005-7128]
C
[91 nt withheld, positions 7130-7220]
A
[49 nt withheld, positions 7222-7270]
CCTTTGACGTTGGAGTCCACGTTCTTT
[37 nt withheld, positions 7298-7334]
ACCCTATCTCGGTCTATTCTTTTGATTTATAAGGGATTTTGCCGATTTCGGCCTATTGGTTAAAAAATGA
GCTGATTTAACAAAAATTTAACGCGAATTAATTCTGTGGAATGTGTGTCAGTTAGGGTGTGGAAAGTCCC
CAGGCTCCCCAGCAGGCAGAAGTATGCAAAGCATGCATCTCAATTAGTCAGCAACCAGGTGTGGAAAGTC
CCCAGGCTCCCCAGCAGGCAGAAGTATGCAAAGCATGCATCTCAATTAGTCAGCAACCATAGTCCCGCCC
CTAACTCCGCCCATCCCGCCCCTAACTCCGCCCAGTTCCGCCCATTCTCCGCCCCATGGCTGACTAATTT
TTTTTATTTATGCAGAGGCCGAGGCCGCCTCTGCCTCTGAGCTATTCCAGAAGTAGTGAGGAGGCTTTTT
TGGAGGCCTAGGCTTTTGCAAAAAGCTCCCGGGAGCTTGTATATCCATTTTCGGATCTGATCAGCACGTG
TTGACAATTAATCATCGGCATAGTATATCGGCATAGTATAATACGACAAGGTGAGGAACTAAACCATGGC
CAAGTTGACCAGTGCCGTTCCGGTGCTCACCGCGCGCGACGTCGCCGGAGCGGTCGAGTTCTGGACCGAC
CGGCTCGGGTTCTCCCGGGACTTCGTGGAGGACGACTTCGCCGGTGTGGTCCGGGACGACGTGACCCTGT
TCATCAGCGCGGTCCAGGACCAGGTGGTGCCGGACAACACCCTGGCCTGGGTGTGGGTGCGCGGCCTGGA
CGAGCTGTACGCCGAGTGGTCGGAGGTCGTGTCCACGAACTTCCGGGACGCCTCCGGGCCGGCCATGACC
GAGATCGGCGAGCAGCCGTGGGGGCGGGAGTTCGCCCTGCGCGACCCGGCCGGCAACTGCGTGCACTTCG
TGGCCGAGGAGCAGGACTGACACGTGCTACGAGATTTCGATTCCACCGCCGCCTTCTATGAAAGGTTGGG
CTTCGGAATCGTTTTCCGGGACGCCGGCTGGATGATCCTCCAGCGCGGGGATCTCATGCTGGAGTTCTTC
GCCCACCCCAACTTGTTTATTGCAGCTTATAATGGTTACAAATAAAGCAATAGCATCACAAATTTCACAA
ATAAAGCATTTTTTTCACTGCATTCTAGTTGTGGTTTGTCCAAACTCATCAATGTATCTTATCATGTCTG
TATACCGTCGACCTCTAGCTAGAGCTTGGCGTAATCATGGTCATAGCTGTTTCCTGTGTGAAATTGTTAT
CCGCTCACAATTCCACACAACATACGAGCCGGAAGCATAAAGTGTAAAGCCTGGGGTGCCTAATGAGTGA
GCTAACTCACATTAATTGCGTTGCGCTCACTGCCCGCTTTCCAGTCGGGAAACCTGTCGTGCCAGCTGCA
TTAATGAATCGGCCAACGCGCGGGGAGAGGCGGTTTGCGTATTGGGCGCTCTTCCGCTTCCTCGCTCACT
GACTCGCTGCGCTCGGTCGTTCGGCTGCGGCGAGCGGTATCAGCTCACTCAAAGGCGGTAATACGGTTAT
CCACAGAATCAGGGGATAACGCAGGAAAGAACATGTGAGCAAAAGGCCAGCAAAAGGCCAGGAACCGTAA
AAAGGCCGCGTTGCTGGCGTTTTTCCATAGGCTCCGCCCCCCTGACGAGCATCACAAAAATCGACGCTCA
AGTCAGAGGTGGCGAAACCCGACAGGACTATAAAGATACCAGGCGTTTCCCCCTGGAAGCTCCCTCGTGC
GCTCTCCTGTTCCGACCCTGCCGCTTACCGGATACCTGTCCGCCTTTCTCCCTTCGGGAAGCGTGGCGCT
TTCTCATAGCTCACGCTGTAGGTATCTCAGTTCGGTGTAGGTCGTTCGCTCCAAGCTGGGCTGTGTGCAC
GAACCCCCCGTTCAGCCCGACCGCTGCGCCTTATCCGGTAACTATCGTCTTGAGTCCAACCCGGTAAGAC
ACGACTTATCGCCACTGGCAGCAGCCACTGGTAACAGGATTAGCAGAGCGAGGTATGTAGGCGGTGCTAC
AGAGTTCTTGAAGTGGTGGCCTAACTACGGCTACACTAGAAGAACAGTATTTGGTATCTGCGCTCTGCTG
AAGCCAGTTACCTTCGGAAAAAGAGTTGGTAGCTCTTGATCCGGCAAACAAACCACCGCTGGTAGCGGTG
GTTTTTTTGTTTGCAAGCAGCAGATTACGCGCAGAAAAAAAGGATCTCAAGAAGATCCTTTGATCTTTTC
TACGGGGTCTGACGCTCAGTGGAACGAAAACTCACGTTAAGGGATTTTGGTCATGAGATTATCAAAAAGG
ATCTTCACCTAGATCCTTTTAAATTAAAAATGAAGTTTTAAATCAATCTAAAGTATATATGAGTAAACTT
GGTCTGACAGTTACCAATGCTTAATCAGTGAGGCACCTATCTCAGCGATCTGTCTATTTCGTTCATCCAT
AGTTGCCTGACTCCCCGTCGTGTAGATAACTACGATACGGGAGGGCTTACCATCTGGCCCCAGTGCTGCA
ATGATACCGCGAGACCCACGCTCACCGGCTCCAGATTTATCAGCAATAAACCAGCCAGCCGGAAGGGCCG
AGCGCAGAAGTGGTCCTGCAACTTTATCCGCCTCCATCCAGTCTATTAATTGTTGCCGGGAAGCTAGAGT
AAGTAGTTCGCCAGTTAATAGTTTGCGCAACGTTGTTGCCATTGCTACAGGCATCGTGGTGTCACGCTCG
TCGTTTGGTATGGCTTCATTCAGCTCCGGTTCCCAACGATCAAGGCGAGTTACATGATCCCCCATGTTGT
GCAAAAAAGCGGTTAGCTCCTTCGGTCCTCCGATCGTTGTCAGAAGTAAGTTGGCCGCAGTGTTATCACT
CATGGTTATGGCAGCACTGCATAATTCTCTTACTGTCATGCCATCCGTAAGATGCTTTTCTGTGACTGGT
GAGTACTCAACCAAGTCATTCTGAGAATAGTGTATGCGGCGACCGAGTTGCTCTTGCCCGGCGTCAATAC
GGGATAATACCGCGCCACATAGCAGAACTTTAAAAGTGCTCATCATTGGAAAACGTTCTTCGGGGCGAAA
ACTCTCAAGGATCTTACCGCTGTTGAGATCCAGTTCGATGTAACCCACTCGTGCACCCAACTGATCTTCA
GCATCTTTTACTTTCACCAGCGTTTCTGGGTGAGCAAAAACAGGAAGGCAAAATGCCGCAAAAAAGGGAA
TAAGGGCGACACGGAAATGTTGAATACTCATACTCTTCCTTTTTCAATATTATTGAAGCATTTATCAGGG
TTATTGTCTCATGAGCGGATACATATTTGAATGTATTTAGAAAAATAAACAAATAGGGGTTCCGCGCACA
TTTCCCCGAAAAGTGCCACCTGACGTCGACGGATCGGGAGATCTCCCGATCCCCTATGGTGCACTCTCAG
TACAATCTGCTCTGATGCCGCATAGTTAAGCCAGTATCTGCTCCCTGCTTGTGTGTTGGAGGTCGCTGAG
TAGTGCGCGAGCAAAATTTAAGCTACAACAAGGCAAGGCTTGACCGACAATTGCATGAAGAATCTGCTTA
GGGTTAGGCGTTTTGCGCTGCTTCGCGATGTACGGGCCAGATATACGCGTTGACATTGATTATTGACTAG
TTATTAATAGTAATCAATTACGGGGTCATTAGTTCATAGCCCATATATGGAGTTCCGCGTTACATAACTT
ACGGTAAATGGCCCGCCTGGCTGACCGCCCAACGACCCCCGCCCATTGACGTCAATAATGACGTATGTTC
CCATAGTAACGCCAATAGGGACTTTCCATTGACGTCAATGGGTGGAGTATTTACGGTAAACTGCCCACTT
GGCAGTACATCAAGTGTATCATATGCCAAGTACGCCCCCTATTGACGTCAATGACGGTAAATGGCCCGCC
TGGCATTATGCCCAGTACATGACCTTATGGGACTTTCCTACTTGGCAGTACATCTACGTATTAGTCATCG
CTATTACCATGG
